Addgene plasmid #19881: pFRT/TO/FLAG/HA-DEST DICER
Depositing lab: Thomas Tuschl. Depositing organization: Rockefeller University. Publication: Molecular characterization of human Argonaute-containing ribonucleoprotein complexes and their bound target mRNAs. Landthaler M, Gaidatzis D, Rothballer A, Chen PY, Soll SJ, Dinic L, Ojo T, Hafner M, Zavolan M, Tuschl T. RNA. 2008 Dec;14(12):2580-96. doi: 10.1261/rna.1351608. Epub 2008 Oct 31. PubMed 18978028.
Backbone
  Vector backbone: pFRT/TO/FLAG/HA-DEST
  Backbone size w/o insert (bp): 5421
  Vector type: Mammalian Expression
  Selectable markers: Hygromycin
Growth in bacteria
  Bacterial resistance: Ampicillin, 100 μg/mL
  Growth temperature: 37°C
  Growth strain: DH5alpha
  Copy number: High Copy
Gene/Insert
  Gene/Insert name: Dicer 1, ribonuclease type III (alt name: DCR1; Dicer; HERNA; KIAA0928)
  Species: H. sapiens (human)
  Insert size (bp): 5772
  GenBank ID: NM_177438
  Entrez Gene: DICER1 (a.k.a. DCR1, Dicer, Dicer1e, GLOW, HERNA, K12H4.8-LIKE, MNG1, RMSE2, aviD)
  Tag / fusion protein: FLAG/HA (N terminal on backbone)
  Cloning method: Gateway Cloning
  Sequencing primers: 5′ CMV
Terms and licenses: Academic/Nonprofit Terms; Industry Terms: Not Available to Industry
Depositor comments: The Dicer insert contains an N1659Y mutation.
How to cite: pFRT/TO/FLAG/HA-DEST DICER was a gift from Thomas Tuschl (Addgene plasmid # 19881 ; http://n2t.net/addgene:19881 ; RRID:Addgene_19881)
