[The description below was written by a language model from this plasmid's Addgene catalogue record and pLannotate feature annotations shown in this document.]
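Description:
pFRT/TO/FLAG/HA-DEST DICER is a mammalian expression plasmid of about 11.2 kb, made by Gateway recombination of the human DICER1 coding sequence into the pFRT/TO/FLAG/HA-DEST destination backbone. It is maintained in E. coli through a high-copy ColE1/pUC-type origin and an ampicillin resistance gene (β-lactamase with its own promoter). A fragment of the f1 origin and remnants of the lac promoter/operator region are also annotated.

The expression cassette is driven by the CMV enhancer and promoter, followed by short elements annotated as tet operator-containing fragments. This matches the "TO" in the name and indicates tetracycline-regulated expression in cells that supply the Tet repressor. Downstream lie a FLAG tag (the catalogue states an N-terminal FLAG/HA tag supplied by the backbone, though HA is not separately annotated), attB1, the roughly 5.8 kb DICER1 open reading frame, attB2 and the bGH polyadenylation signal. A short His-tag fragment directly after the ORF and a V5 tag past attB2 are also annotated, but the record does not say whether either is translated as part of the protein. The depositor notes that the insert carries an N1659Y substitution.

An FRT site sits immediately upstream of a hygromycin resistance gene with an SV40 poly(A) signal, and no full promoter is annotated in front of it. This arrangement is typical of FLP-mediated integration into a genomic FRT site, where insertion places the marker behind a resident promoter and allows hygromycin selection of stable, single-site lines. Dicer is the RNase III enzyme that processes pre-miRNAs and long dsRNAs. The associated publication, on human Argonaute-containing ribonucleoprotein complexes, suggests the construct is used for inducible expression and affinity purification of tagged Dicer and its associated complexes.
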