Features (pLannotate 1.2.2; 28 found; start..end, strand, type, name):
      1..42      +  CDS            V5 tag: epitope tag from simian virus 5
     70..122     -  misc_feature   bom (fragment): basis of mobility region from pBR322
    277..656     +  enhancer       CMV enhancer: human cytomegalovirus immediate early enhancer
    729..746     -  promoter       CMV promoter (fragment): human cytomegalovirus (CMV) immediate early promoter
    809..860     +  promoter       CMVd2 promoter: truncated human cytomegalovirus (CMV) immediate early promoter that yields moderately reduced expression relative to the full-length promoter
    862..881     +  promoter       PLtetO-1 promoter (fragment): modified phage lambda PL promoter with tet operator sites (Lutz and Bujard, 1997)
    883..902     +  promoter       PLtetO-1 promoter (fragment): modified phage lambda PL promoter with tet operator sites (Lutz and Bujard, 1997)
    910..943     +  promoter       TRE3GV promoter (fragment): 3rd-generation Tet-responsive promoter that can be activated by binding of Tet-On® 3G, optimized for retroviral and lentiviral vectors
   1038..1058    +  CDS            FLAG (fragment): FLAG® epitope tag, followed by an enterokinase cleavage site
   1101..1125    +  protein_bind   attB1: mutant version of attB; recombination site for the Gateway® BP reaction BP Clonase™
   1152..6917    +  CDS            DICER1: DICER_HUMAN - Also known as DICER, HERNA, KIAA0928. Experimental evidence at protein level: Swiss-Prot protein existence level 1. Double-stranded RNA (dsRNA) endoribonuclease playing a central role in short dsRNA-mediated post-transcriptional gene silencing. Cleaves naturally occurring long dsRNAs and short hairpin pre-microRNAs (miRNA) into fragments of twenty-one to twenty-three nucleotides with 3' overhang of two nucleotides, producing respectively short interfering RNAs (siRNA) and mature microRNAs. SiRNAs and miRNAs serve as guide to direct the RNA-induced silencing complex (RISC) to comp
   6918..6935    +  CDS            7xHis (fragment): 6xHis affinity tag
   6962..6986    -  protein_bind   attB2: mutant version of attB; recombination site for the Gateway® BP reaction BP Clonase™
   7039..7080    +  CDS            V5 tag: epitope tag from simian virus 5
   7166..7390    +  polyA_signal   bGH poly(A) signal: bovine growth hormone polyadenylation signal
   7394..7415    +  promoter       SV40 promoter (fragment): SV40 enhancer and early promoter
   7436..7669    +  rep_origin     f1 ori (fragment) (sequence partly withheld): f1 bacteriophage origin of replication; arrow indicates direction of (+) strand synthesis
   7674..7721    +  protein_bind   FRT: FLP-mediated recombination occurs in the 8-bp core sequence TCTAGAAA (Turan and Bode, 2011). FLP recombinase from the Saccharomyces cerevisiae 2μ plasmid
   7729..8751    +  CDS            HygR: aminoglycoside phosphotransferase from E. coli; aph(4)-Ia; confers resistance to hygromycin
   8761..8886    +  CDS            ble (fragment): BLE_KLEPN - Experimental evidence at protein level: Swiss-Prot protein existence level 1. Binding protein with a strong affinity to the bleomycin family of antibiotics. Binds to CL990; an antimitotic-antibiotic compound. From Klebsiella pneumoniae.
   8881..9002    +  polyA_signal   SV40 poly(A) signal: SV40 polyadenylation signal
   9073..9095    -  protein_bind   lac operator (fragment): The lac repressor binds to the lac operator to inhibit transcription in E. coli. This inhibition can be relieved by adding lactose or isopropyl-β-D-thiogalactopyranoside (IPTG). lac repressor encoded by lacI
   9099..9129    -  promoter       lac promoter: promoter for the E. coli lac operon
   9144..9165    -  protein_bind   CAP binding site: CAP binding activates transcription in the presence of cAMP. E. coli catabolite activator protein
   9178..9270    -  CDS            lacI (fragment): lac repressor; lacI; The lac repressor binds to the lac operator to inhibit transcription in E. coli. This inhibition can be relieved by adding lactose or isopropyl-β-D-thiogalactopyranoside (IPTG).
   9453..10041   -  rep_origin     ori: high-copy-number ColE1/pMB1/pBR322/pUC origin of replication
  10212..11072   -  CDS            AmpR: β-lactamase; bla; confers resistance to ampicillin, carbenicillin, and related antibiotics
  11073..11177   -  promoter       AmpR promoter: bla
>Addgene plasmid #19881 | pFRT/TO/FLAG/HA-DEST DICER | depositor full sequence | sequence record 44834 | Author Sequence
GGTAAGCCTATCCCTAACCCTCTCCTCGGTCTCGATTCTACGGACGGATCGGGAGATCTCCCGATCCCCT
ATGGTGCACTCTCAGTACAATCTGCTCTGATGCCGCATAGTTAAGCCAGTATCTGCTCCCTGCTTGTGTG
TTGGAGGTCGCTGAGTAGTGCGCGAGCAAAATTTAAGCTACAACAAGGCAAGGCTTGACCGACAATTGCA
TGAAGAATCTGCTTAGGGTTAGGCGTTTTGCGCTGCTTCGCGATGTACGGGCCAGATATACGCGTTGACA
TTGATTATTGACTAGTTATTAATAGTAATCAATTACGGGGTCATTAGTTCATAGCCCATATATGGAGTTC
CGCGTTACATAACTTACGGTAAATGGCCCGCCTGGCTGACCGCCCAACGACCCCCGCCCATTGACGTCAA
TAATGACGTATGTTCCCATAGTAACGCCAATAGGGACTTTCCATTGACGTCAATGGGTGGAGTATTTACG
GTAAACTGCCCACTTGGCAGTACATCAAGTGTATCATATGCCAAGTACGCCCCCTATTGACGTCAATGAC
GGTAAATGGCCCGCCTGGCATTATGCCCAGTACATGACCTTATGGGACTTTCCTACTTGGCAGTACATCT
ACGTATTAGTCATCGCTATTACCATGGTGATGCGGTTTTGGCAGTACATCAATGGGCGTGGATAGCGGTT
TGACTCACGGGGATTTCCAAGTCTCCACCCCATTGACGTCAATGGGAGTTTGTTTTGGAACCAAAATCAA
CGGGACTTTCCAAAATGTCGTAACAACTCCGCCCCATTGACGCAAATGGGCGGTAGGCGTGTACGGTGGG
AGGTCTATATAAGCAGAGCTCTCCCTATCAGTGATAGAGATCTCCCTATCAGTGATAGAGATCGTCGACG
AGCTCGTTTAGTGAACCGTCAGATCGCCTGGAGACGCCATCCACGCTGTTTTGACCTCCATAGAAGACAC
CGGGACCGATCCAGCCTCCGGACTCTAGCGTTTAAACTTAAGCTTGGTACCATGGACTACAAGGACGACG
ATGACAAGTACCCTTATGACGTGCCCGATTACGCTTTGAACCAGATATCAACAAGTTTGTACAAAAAAGC
AGGCTCCACCATGGGAACCAATTCAGTCGACATGAAAAGCCCTGCTTTGCAACCCCTCAGCATGGCAGGC
CTGCAGCTCATGACCCCTGCTTCCTCACCAATGGGTCCTTTCTTTGGACTGCCATGGCAACAAGAAGCAA
TTCATGATAACATTTATACGCCAAGAAAATATCAGGTTGAACTGCTTGAAGCAGCTCTGGATCATAATAC
CATCGTCTGTTTAAACACTGGCTCAGGGAAGACATTTATTGCAGTACTACTCACTAAAGAGCTGTCCTAT
CAGATCAGGGGAGACTTCAGCAGAAATGGAAAAAGGACGGTGTTCTTGGTCAACTCTGCAAACCAGGTTG
CTCAACAAGTGTCAGCTGTCAGAACTCATTCAGATCTCAAGGTTGGGGAATACTCAAACCTAGAAGTAAA
TGCATCTTGGACAAAAGAGAGATGGAACCAAGAGTTTACTAAGCACCAGGTTCTCATTATGACTTGCTAT
GTCGCCTTGAATGTTTTGAAAAATGGTTACTTATCACTGTCAGACATTAACCTTTTGGTGTTTGATGAGT
GTCATCTTGCAATCCTAGACCACCCCTATCGAGAATTTATGAAGCTCTGTGAAATTTGTCCATCATGTCC
TCGCATTTTGGGACTAACTGCTTCCATTTTAAATGGGAAATGGGATCCAGAGGATTTGGAAGAAAAGTTT
CAGAAACTAGAGAAAATTCTTAAGAGTAATGCTGAAACTGCAACTGACCTGGTGGTCTTAGACAGGTATA
CTTCTCAGCCATGTGAGATTGTGGTGGATTGTGGACCATTTACTGACAGAAGTGGGCTTTATGAAAGACT
GCTGATGGAATTAGAAGAAGCACTTAATTTTATCAATGATTGTAATATATCTGTACATTCAAAAGAAAGA
GATTCTACTTTAATTTCGAAACAGATACTATCAGACTGTCGTGCCGTATTGGTAGTTCTGGGACCCTGGT
GTGCAGATAAAGTAGCTGGAATGATGGTAAGAGAACTACAGAAATACATCAAACATGAGCAAGAGGAGCT
GCACAGGAAATTTTTATTGTTTACAGACACTTTCCTAAGGAAAATACATGCACTATGTGAAGAGCACTTC
TCACCTGCCTCACTTGACCTGAAATTTGTAACTCCTAAAGTAATCAAACTGCTCGAAATCTTACGCAAAT
ATAAACCATATGAGCGACACAGTTTTGAAAGCGTTGAGTGGTATAATAATAGAAATCAGGATAATTATGT
GTCATGGAGTGATTCTGAGGATGATGATGAGGATGAAGAAATTGAAGAAAAAGAGAAGCCAGAGACAAAT
TTTCCTTCTCCTTTTACCAACATTTTGTGCGGAATTATTTTTGTGGAAAGAAGATACACAGCAGTTGTCT
TAAACAGATTGATAAAGGAAGCTGGCAAACAAGATCCAGAGCTGGCTTATATCAGTAGCAATTTCATAAC
TGGACATGGCATTGGGAAGAATCAGCCTCGCAACAACACGATGGAAGCAGAATTCAGAAAACAGGAAGAG
GTACTTAGGAAATTTCGAGCACATGAGACCAACCTGCTTATTGCAACAAGTATTGTAGAAGAGGGTGTTG
ATATACCAAAATGCAACTTGGTGGTTCGTTTTGATTTGCCCACAGAATATCGATCCTATGTTCAATCTAA
AGGAAGAGCAAGGGCACCCATCTCTAATTATATAATGTTAGCGGATACAGACAAAATAAAAAGTTTTGAA
GAAGACCTTAAAACCTACAAAGCTATTGAAAAGATCTTGAGAAACAAGTGTTCCAAGTCGGTTGATACTG
GTGAGACTGACATTGATCCTGTCATGGATGATGATCACGTTTTCCCACCATATGTGTTGAGGCCTGACGA
TGGTGGTCCACGAGTCACAATCAACACGGCCATTGGACACATCAATAGATACTGTGCTAGATTACCAAGT
GATCCGTTTACTCATCTAGCTCCTAAATGCAGAACCCGAGAGTTGCCTGATGGTACATTTTATTCAACTC
TTTATCTGCCAATTAACTCACCTCTTCGAGCCTCCATTGTTGGTCCACCAATGAGCTGTGTACGATTGGC
TGAAAGAGTTGTCGCTCTCATTTGCTGTGAGAAACTGCACAAAATTGGCGAACTGGATGACCATTTGATG
CCAGTTGGGAAAGAGACTGTTAAATATGAAGAGGAGCTTGATTTGCATGATGAAGAAGAGACCAGTGTTC
CAGGAAGACCAGGTTCCACGAAACGAAGGCAGTGCTACCCAAAAGCAATTCCAGAGTGTTTGAGGGATAG
TTATCCCAGACCTGATCAGCCCTGTTACCTGTATGTGATAGGAATGGTTTTAACTACACCTTTACCTGAT
GAACTCAACTTTAGAAGGCGGAAGCTCTATCCTCCTGAAGATACCACAAGATGCTTTGGAATACTGACGG
CCAAACCCATACCTCAGATTCCACACTTTCCTGTGTACACACGCTCTGGAGAGGTTACCATATCCATTGA
GTTGAAGAAGTCTGGTTTCATGTTGTCTCTACAAATGCTTGAGTTGATTACAAGACTTCACCAGTATATA
TTCTCACATATTCTTCGGCTTGAAAAACCTGCACTAGAATTTAAACCTACAGACGCTGATTCAGCATACT
GTGTTCTACCTCTTAATGTTGTTAATGACTCCAGCACTTTGGATATTGACTTTAAATTCATGGAAGATAT
TGAGAAGTCTGAAGCTCGCATAGGCATTCCCAGTACAAAGTATACAAAAGAAACACCCTTTGTTTTTAAA
TTAGAAGATTACCAAGATGCCGTTATCATTCCAAGATATCGCAATTTTGATCAGCCTCATCGATTTTATG
TAGCTGATGTGTACACTGATCTTACCCCACTCAGTAAATTTCCTTCCCCTGAGTATGAAACTTTTGCAGA
ATATTATAAAACAAAGTACAACCTTGACCTAACCAATCTCAACCAGCCACTGCTGGATGTGGACCACACA
TCTTCAAGACTTAATCTTTTGACACCTCGACATTTGAATCAGAAGGGGAAAGCGCTTCCTTTAAGCAGTG
CTGAGAAGAGGAAAGCCAAATGGGAAAGTCTGCAGAATAAACAGATACTGGTTCCAGAACTCTGTGCTAT
ACATCCAATTCCAGCATCACTGTGGAGAAAAGCTGTTTGTCTCCCCAGCATACTTTATCGCCTTCACTGC
CTTTTGACTGCAGAGGAGCTAAGAGCCCAGACTGCCAGCGATGCTGGCGTGGGAGTCAGATCACTTCCTG
CGGATTTTAGATACCCTAACTTAGACTTCGGGTGGAAAAAATCTATTGACAGCAAATCTTTCATCTCAAT
TTCTAACTCCTCTTCAGCTGAAAATGATAATTACTGTAAGCACAGCACAATTGTCCCTGAAAATGCTGCA
CATCAAGGTGCTAATAGAACCTCCTCTCTAGAAAATCATGACCAAATGTCTGTGAACTGCAGAACGTTGC
TCAGCGAGTCCCCTGGTAAGCTCCACGTTGAAGTTTCAGCAGATCTTACAGCAATTAATGGTCTTTCTTA
CAATCAAAATCTCGCCAATGGCAGTTATGATTTAGCTAACAGAGACTTTTGCCAAGGAAATCAGCTAAAT
TACTACAAGCAGGAAATACCCGTGCAACCAACTACCTCATATTCCATTCAGAATTTATACAGTTACGAGA
ACCAGCCCCAGCCCAGCGATGAATGTACTCTCCTGAGTAATAAATACCTTGATGGAAATGCTAACAAATC
TACCTCAGATGGAAGTCCTGTGATGGCCGTAATGCCTGGTACGACAGACACTATTCAAGTGCTCAAGGGC
AGGATGGATTCTGAGCAGAGCCCTTCTATTGGGTACTCCTCAAGGACTCTTGGCCCCAATCCTGGACTTA
TTCTTCAGGCTTTGACTCTGTCAAACGCTAGTGATGGATTTAACCTGGAGCGGCTTGAAATGCTTGGCGA
CTCCTTTTTAAAGCATGCCATCACCACATATCTATTTTGCACTTACCCTGATGCGCATGAGGGCCGCCTT
TCATATATGAGAAGCAAAAAGGTCAGCAACTGTAATCTGTATCGCCTTGGAAAAAAGAAGGGACTACCCA
GCCGCATGGTGGTGTCAATATTTGATCCCCCTGTGAATTGGCTTCCTCCTGGTTATGTAGTAAATCAAGA
CAAAAGCAACACAGATAAATGGGAAAAAGATGAAATGACAAAAGACTGCATGCTGGCGAATGGCAAACTG
GATGAGGATTACGAGGAGGAGGATGAGGAGGAGGAGAGCCTGATGTGGAGGGCTCCGAAGGAAGAGGCTG
ACTATGAAGATGATTTCCTGGAGTATGATCAGGAACATATCAGATTTATAGATAATATGTTAATGGGGTC
AGGAGCTTTTGTAAAGAAAATCTCTCTTTCTCCTTTTTCAACCACTGATTCTGCATATGAATGGAAAATG
CCCAAAAAATCCTCCTTAGGTAGTATGCCATTTTCATCAGATTTTGAGGATTTTGACTACAGCTCTTGGG
ATGCAATGTGCTATCTGGATCCTAGCAAAGCTGTTGAAGAAGATGACTTTGTGGTGGGGTTCTGGAATCC
ATCAGAAGAAAACTGTGGTGTTGACACGGGAAAGCAGTCCATTTCTTACGACTTGCACACTGAGCAGTGT
ATTGCTGACAAAAGCATAGCGGACTGTGTGGAAGCCCTGCTGGGCTGCTATTTAACCAGCTGTGGGGAGA
GGGCTGCTCAGCTTTTCCTCTGTTCACTGGGGCTGAAGGTGCTCCCGGTAATTAAAAGGACTGATCGGGA
AAAGGCCCTGTGCCCTACTCGGGAGAATTTCAACAGCCAACAAAAGAACCTTTCAGTGAGCTGTGCTGCT
GCTTCTGTGGCCAGTTCACGCTCTTCTGTATTGAAAGACTCGGAATATGGTTGTTTGAAGATTCCACCAA
GATGTATGTTTGATCATCCAGATGCAGATAAAACACTGAATCACCTTATATCGGGGTTTGAAAATTTTGA
AAAGAAAATCAACTACAGATTCAAGAATAAGGCTTACCTTCTCCAGGCTTTTACACATGCCTCCTACCAC
TACAATACTATCACTGATTGTTACCAGCGCTTAGAATTCCTGGGAGATGCGATTTTGGACTACCTCATAA
CCAAGCACCTTTATGAAGACCCGCGGCAGCACTCCCCGGGGGTCCTGACAGACCTGCGGTCTGCCCTGGT
CAACAACACCATCTTTGCATCGCTGGCTGTAAAGTACGACTACCACAAGTACTTCAAAGCTGTCTCTCCT
GAGCTCTTCCATGTCATTGATGACTTTGTGCAGTTTCAGCTTGAGAAGAATGAAATGCAAGGAATGGATT
CTGAGCTTAGGAGATCTGAGGAGGATGAAGAGAAAGAAGAGGATATTGAAGTTCCAAAGGCCATGGGGGA
TATTTTTGAGTCGCTTGCTGGTGCCATTTACATGGATAGTGGGATGTCACTGGAGACAGTCTGGCAGGTG
TACTATCCCATGATGCGGCCACTAATAGAAAAGTTTTCTGCAAATGTACCCCGTTCCCCTGTGCGAGAAT
TGCTTGAAATGGAACCAGAAACTGCCAAATTTAGCCCGGCTGAGAGAACTTACGACGGGAAGGTCAGAGT
CACTGTGGAAGTAGTAGGAAAGGGGAAATTTAAAGGTGTTGGTCGAAGTTACAGGATTGCCAAATCTGCA
GCAGCAAGAAGAGCCCTCCGAAGCCTCAAAGCTAATCAACCTCAGGTTCCCAATAGCCATCACCATCACC
ATCACTGAGCGGCCGCACTCGAGATATCTAGACCCAGCTTTCTTGTACAAAGTGGTTGATATCCAGCACA
GTGGCGGCCGCTCAAGTCTAGAGGGCCCGCGGTTCGAAGGTAAGCCTATCCCTAACCCTCTCCTCGGTCT
CGATTCTACGCGTACCGGATCCGCGGCCGCATAGATAACTGATCCAGTGTGCCTCGAGTCTAGAGGGCCC
GTTTAAACCCGCTGATCAGCCTCGACTGTGCCTTCTAGTTGCCAGCCATCTGTTGTTTGCCCCTCCCCCG
TGCCTTCCTTGACCCTGGAAGGTGCCACTCCCACTGTCCTTTCCTAATAAAATGAGGAAATTGCATCGCA
TTGTCTGAGTAGGTGTCATTCTATTCTGGGGGGTGGGGTGGGGCAGGACAGCAAGGGGGAGGATTGGGAA
GACAATAGCAGGCATGCTGGGGATGCGGTGGGCTCTATGGCTTCTGAGGCGGAAAGAACCAGCTGGGGCT
CTAGGGGGTATCCCC
[124 nt withheld, positions 7436-7559]
C
[91 nt withheld, positions 7561-7651]
AGGGTGATGGTTCACGTACCTAGAAGTTCCTATTCCGAAGTTCCTATTCTCTAGAAAGTATAGGAACTTC
CTTGGCCAAAAAGCCTGAACTCACCGCGACGTCTGTCGAGAAGTTTCTGATCGAAAAGTTCGACAGCGTC
TCCGACCTGATGCAGCTCTCGGAGGGCGAAGAATCTCGTGCTTTCAGCTTCGATGTAGGAGGGCGTGGAT
ATGTCCTGCGGGTAAATAGCTGCGCCGATGGTTTCTACAAAGATCGTTATGTTTATCGGCACTTTGCATC
GGCCGCGCTCCCGATTCCGGAAGTGCTTGACATTGGGGAATTCAGCGAGAGCCTGACCTATTGCATCTCC
CGCCGTGCACAGGGTGTCACGTTGCAAGACCTGCCTGAAACCGAACTGCCCGCTGTTCTGCAGCCGGTCG
CGGAGGCCATGGATGCGATCGCTGCGGCCGATCTTAGCCAGACGAGCGGGTTCGGCCCATTCGGACCGCA
AGGAATCGGTCAATACACTACATGGCGTGATTTCATATGCGCGATTGCTGATCCCCATGTGTATCACTGG
CAAACTGTGATGGACGACACCGTCAGTGCGTCCGTCGCGCAGGCTCTCGATGAGCTGATGCTTTGGGCCG
AGGACTGCCCCGAAGTCCGGCACCTCGTGCACGCGGATTTCGGCTCCAACAATGTCCTGACGGACAATGG
CCGCATAACAGCGGTCATTGACTGGAGCGAGGCGATGTTCGGGGATTCCCAATACGAGGTCGCCAACATC
TTCTTCTGGAGGCCGTGGTTGGCTTGTATGGAGCAGCAGACGCGCTACTTCGAGCGGAGGCATCCGGAGC
TTGCAGGATCGCCGCGGCTCCGGGCGTATATGCTCCGCATTGGTCTTGACCAACTCTATCAGAGCTTGGT
TGACGGCAATTTCGATGATGCAGCTTGGGCGCAGGGTCGATGCGACGCAATCGTCCGATCCGGAGCCGGG
ACTGTCGGGCGTACACAAATCGCCCGCAGAAGCGCGGCCGTCTGGACCGATGGCTGTGTAGAAGTACTCG
CCGATAGTGGAAACCGACGCCCCAGCACTCGTCCGAGGGCAAAGGAATAGCACGTACTACGAGATTTCGA
TTCCACCGCCGCCTTCTATGAAAGGTTGGGCTTCGGAATCGTTTTCCGGGACGCCGGCTGGATGATCCTC
CAGCGCGGGGATCTCATGCTGGAGTTCTTCGCCCACCCCAACTTGTTTATTGCAGCTTATAATGGTTACA
AATAAAGCAATAGCATCACAAATTTCACAAATAAAGCATTTTTTTCACTGCATTCTAGTTGTGGTTTGTC
CAAACTCATCAATGTATCTTATCATGTCTGTATACCGTCGACCTCTAGCTAGAGCTTGGCGTAATCATGG
TCATAGCTGTTTCCTGTGTGAAATTGTTATCCGCTCACAATTCCACACAACATACGAGCCGGAAGCATAA
AGTGTAAAGCCTGGGGTGCCTAATGAGTGAGCTAACTCACATTAATTGCGTTGCGCTCACTGCCCGCTTT
CCAGTCGGGAAACCTGTCGTGCCAGCTGCATTAATGAATCGGCCAACGCGCGGGGAGAGGCGGTTTGCGT
ATTGGGCGCTCTTCCGCTTCCTCGCTCACTGACTCGCTGCGCTCGGTCGTTCGGCTGCGGCGAGCGGTAT
CAGCTCACTCAAAGGCGGTAATACGGTTATCCACAGAATCAGGGGATAACGCAGGAAAGAACATGTGAGC
AAAAGGCCAGCAAAAGGCCAGGAACCGTAAAAAGGCCGCGTTGCTGGCGTTTTTCCATAGGCTCCGCCCC
CCTGACGAGCATCACAAAAATCGACGCTCAAGTCAGAGGTGGCGAAACCCGACAGGACTATAAAGATACC
AGGCGTTTCCCCCTGGAAGCTCCCTCGTGCGCTCTCCTGTTCCGACCCTGCCGCTTACCGGATACCTGTC
CGCCTTTCTCCCTTCGGGAAGCGTGGCGCTTTCTCATAGCTCACGCTGTAGGTATCTCAGTTCGGTGTAG
GTCGTTCGCTCCAAGCTGGGCTGTGTGCACGAACCCCCCGTTCAGCCCGACCGCTGCGCCTTATCCGGTA
ACTATCGTCTTGAGTCCAACCCGGTAAGACACGACTTATCGCCACTGGCAGCAGCCACTGGTAACAGGAT
TAGCAGAGCGAGGTATGTAGGCGGTGCTACAGAGTTCTTGAAGTGGTGGCCTAACTACGGCTACACTAGA
AGGACAGTATTTGGTATCTGCGCTCTGCTGAAGCCAGTTACCTTCGGAAAAAGAGTTGGTAGCTCTTGAT
CCGGCAAACAAACCACCGCTGGTAGCGGTGGTTTTTTTGTTTGCAAGCAGCAGATTACGCGCAGAAAAAA
AGGATCTCAAGAAGATCCTTTGATCTTTTCTACGGGGTCTGACGCTCAGTGGAACGAAAACTCACGTTAA
GGGATTTTGGTCATGAGATTATCAAAAAGGATCTTCACCTAGATCCTTTTAAATTAAAAATGAAGTTTTA
AATCAATCTAAAGTATATATGAGTAAACTTGGTCTGACAGTTACCAATGCTTAATCAGTGAGGCACCTAT
CTCAGCGATCTGTCTATTTCGTTCATCCATAGTTGCCTGACTCCCCGTCGTGTAGATAACTACGATACGG
GAGGGCTTACCATCTGGCCCCAGTGCTGCAATGATACCGCGAGACCCACGCTCACCGGCTCCAGATTTAT
CAGCAATAAACCAGCCAGCCGGAAGGGCCGAGCGCAGAAGTGGTCCTGCAACTTTATCCGCCTCCATCCA
GTCTATTAATTGTTGCCGGGAAGCTAGAGTAAGTAGTTCGCCAGTTAATAGTTTGCGCAACGTTGTTGCC
ATTGCTACAGGCATCGTGGTGTCACGCTCGTCGTTTGGTATGGCTTCATTCAGCTCCGGTTCCCAACGAT
CAAGGCGAGTTACATGATCCCCCATGTTGTGCAAAAAAGCGGTTAGCTCCTTCGGTCCTCCGATCGTTGT
CAGAAGTAAGTTGGCCGCAGTGTTATCACTCATGGTTATGGCAGCACTGCATAATTCTCTTACTGTCATG
CCATCCGTAAGATGCTTTTCTGTGACTGGTGAGTACTCAACCAAGTCATTCTGAGAATAGTGTATGCGGC
GACCGAGTTGCTCTTGCCCGGCGTCAATACGGGATAATACCGCGCCACATAGCAGAACTTTAAAAGTGCT
CATCATTGGAAAACGTTCTTCGGGGCGAAAACTCTCAAGGATCTTACCGCTGTTGAGATCCAGTTCGATG
TAACCCACTCGTGCACCCAACTGATCTTCAGCATCTTTTACTTTCACCAGCGTTTCTGGGTGAGCAAAAA
CAGGAAGGCAAAATGCCGCAAAAAAGGGAATAAGGGCGACACGGAAATGTTGAATACTCATACTCTTCCT
TTTTCAATATTATTGAAGCATTTATCAGGGTTATTGTCTCATGAGCGGATACATATTTGAATGTATTTAG
AAAAATAAACAAATAGGGGTTCCGCGCACATTTCCCCGAAAAGTGCCACCTGACGTC
