>Addgene plasmid #19881 | pFRT/TO/FLAG/HA-DEST DICER | addgene partial sequence | sequence record 44650 | CMV-F 5'-CGCAAATGGGCGGTAGGCGTG-3'
ATCAGTGATAGAGATCTCCCTATCAGTGATAGAGATCGTCGACGAGCTCGTTTAGTGAACCGTCAGATCG
CCTGGAGACGCCATCCACGCTGTTTTGACCTCCATAGAAGACACCGGGACCGATCCAGCCTCCGGACTCT
AGCGTTTAAACTTAAGCTTGGTACCATGGACTACAAGGACGACGATGACAAGTACCCTTATGACGTGCCC
GATTACGCTTTGAACCAGATATCAACAAGTTTGTACAAAAAAGCAGGCTCCACCATGGGAACCAATTCAG
TCGACATGAAAAGCCCTGCTTTGCAACCCCTCAGCATGGCAGGCCTGCAGCTCATGACCCCTGCTTCCTC
ACCAATGGGTCCTTTCTTTGGACTGCCATGGCAACAAGAAGCAATTCATGATAACATTTATACGCCAAGA
AAATATCAGGTTGAACTGCTTGAAGCAGCTCTGGATCATAATACCATCGTCTGTTTAAACACTGGCTCAG
GGAAGACATTTATTGCAGTACTACTCACTAAAGAGCTGTCCTATCAGATCAGGGGAGACTTCAGCAGAAA
TGGAAAAAGGACGGTGTTCTTGGTCAACTCTGCAAACCAGGTTGCTCAACAAGTGTCAGCTGTCAGAACT
CATTCAGATCTCAAGGTTGGGGAATACTCAAACCTAGAAGTAAATGCATCTTGGACAAAAGAGAGATGGA
ACCAAGAGTTTACTAAGCACCAGGTTCTCATTATGACTTGCTATGTCGCCTTGAATGTTTTGAAAAATGG
TTACTTATCACTGTCAGACATTAACCTTTTGGTGTTTGATGAGTGTCATCTTGCAATCCTAGACCACCCC
TATCGAGAAATTATGAAGCTCTGTGAAAATTGTCCATCATGTCCTCGCATTTTGGGACTAAC
