>Addgene plasmid #19881 | pFRT/TO/FLAG/HA-DEST DICER | addgene partial sequence | sequence record 133098 | hsDicer-R1 5'-cgatgcaaagatggtgttgt-3'
CCGGGGAGTGCTGCCGCGGGTCTTCATAAAGGTGCTTGGTTATGAGGTAGTCCAAAATCGCATCTCCCAG
GAATTCTAAGCGCTGGTAACAATCAGTGATAGTATTGTAGTGGTAGGAGGCATGTGTAAAAGCCTGGAGA
AGGTAAGCCTTATTCTTGAATCTGTAGTTGATTTTCTTTTCAAAATTTTCAAACCCCGATATAAGGTGAT
ACAGTGTTTTATCTGCATCTGGATGATCAAACATACATCTTGGTGGAATCTTCAAACAACCATATTCCGA
GTCTTTCAATACAGAAGAGCGTGAACTGGCCACAGAAGCAGCAGCACAGCTCACTGAAAGGTTCTTTTGT
TGGCTGTTGAAATTCTCCCGAGTAGGGCACAGGGCCTTTTCCCGATCAGTCCTTTTAATTACCGGGAGCA
CCTTCAGCCCCAGTGAACAGAGGAAAAGCTGAGCAGCCCTCTCCCCACAGCTGGTTAAATAGCAGCCCAG
CAGGGCTTCCACACAGTCCGCTATGCTTTTGTCAGCAATACACTGCTCAGTGTGCAAGTCGTAAGAAATG
GACTGCTTTCCCGTGTCAACACCACAGTTTTCTTCTGATGGATTCCAGAACCCCACCACAAAGTCATCTT
CTTCAACAGCTTTGCTAGGATCCAGATAGCACATTGCATCCCAAGAGCTGTAGTCAAAATCCTCAAAATC
TGATGAAAATGGCATACTACCTAAGGAGGATTTTTTGGGCATTTTCCATTCATATGCAGAATCAGTGGTT
GAAAAAGGAGAAAGAGAGATTTTCTTTACAAAAGCTCCTGACCCCATTAACATATTATCTATAAATCTGA
TATGTTCCTGATCATACTCCAGGA
